>Addgene plasmid #43323 | II-CGGA | depositor partial sequence | sequence record 58588 | II-CGGA sequence 426 bps
CGTCTCGCTTAACCCCAGAGCAGGTCGTGGCGATCGCAAGCCACGACGGAGGAAAGCAAGCCTTGGAAAC
AGTACAGAGGCTGTTGCCTGTGCTGTGCCAAGCGCACGGACTCACCCCAGAGCAGGTCGTGGCAATCGCG
AGCAATAACGGCGGAAAACAGGCTTTGGAAACGGTGCAGAGGCTCCTTCCAGTGCTGTGCCAAGCGCACG
GCCTCACCCCAGAGCAGGTCGTGGCAATCGCGAGCAATAACGGCGGAAAACAGGCTTTGGAAACGGTGCA
GAGGCTCCTTCCAGTGCTGTGCCAAGCGCACGGATTAACCCCAGAGCAGGTCGTGGCAATCGCCTCCAAC
ATTGGCGGGAAACAGGCACTCGAGACTGTCCAGCGCCTGCTTCCCGTGCTGTGCCAAGCGCACGGGCTCA
GAGACG
