>Addgene plasmid #43323 | II-CGGA | addgene partial sequence | sequence record 61884 | M13-F20 5'-TGTAAAACGACGGCCAGT-3'
TAGGGCGAATTGGGCCCTCTAGATGCATGCTCGAGCGGCCGCCAGTGTGATGGATATCTGCAGAATTCGC
CCTTAGTATCTTTCCTGTGCCCACGTCTCTGAGCCCGTGCGCTTGGCACAGCACGGGAAGCAGGCGCTGG
ACAGTCTCGAGTGCCTGTTTCCCGCCAATGTTGGAGGCGATTGCCACGACCTGCTCTGGGGTTAATCCGT
GCGCTTGGCACAGCACTGGAAGGAGCCTCTGCACCGTTTCCAAAGCCTGTTTTCCGCCGTTATTGCTCGC
GATTGCCACGACCTGCTCTGGGGTGAGGCCGTGCGCTTGGCACAGCACTGGAAGGAGCCTCTGCACCGTT
TCCAAAGCCTGTTTTCCGCCGTTATTGCTCGCGATTGCCACGACCTGCTCTGGGGTGAGTCCGTGCGCTT
GGCACAGCACAGGCAACAGCCTCTGTACTGTTTCCAAGGCTTGCTTTCCTCCGTCGTGGCTTGCGATCGC
CACGACCTGCTCTGGGGTTAAGCGAGACGCGCTAGGACGGCATCTATATAAGGGCGAATTCCAGCACACT
GGCGGCCGTTACTAGTGGATCCGAGCTCGGTACCAAGCTTGGCGTAATCATGGTCATAGCTGTTTCCTGT
GTGAAATTGTTATCCGCTCACAATTCCACACAACATACGAGCCGGAAGCATAAAGTGTAAAGCCTGGGGT
GCCTAATGAGTGAGCTAACTCACATTAATTGCGTTGCGCTCACTGCCCGCTTTCCAGTCGGGAAACCTGT
CGTGCCAGCTGCATTAATGAATCGGCCAACGCGCGGGGAGAGGCGGTTTGCGTATTGGGCGCTCTTCCGC
TTCCTCGCTCACTGACTCGCTGCGCTCGGTCGTTCGGCTGCGGCGAGCGGTATCAGCTCACTCAAAGGCG
GTAATACGGTTATCCACA
