[The description below was written by a language model from this plasmid's Addgene catalogue record.]
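Description:
II-CGGA is a bacterial cloning plasmid built on the commercial pCRII-TOPO backbone (about 4.0 kb without insert), carrying a 426 bp synthetic insert introduced by TOPO cloning. It is a high-copy plasmid maintained in E. coli and carries both ampicillin and kanamycin resistance markers, as is standard for this backbone, so either or both drugs can be used for selection. The insert sits in the TOPO cloning site, flanked by T7 and M13 reverse priming sites, which are listed for sequence verification from either side. No mammalian expression elements are recorded, and the vector type indicates it serves purely as a storage and propagation vehicle for the insert rather than as an expression construct.

The record does not describe the insert beyond its name, synthetic origin and size. The associated publication describes a TALEN genome-editing system for generating human stem cell-based disease models. In that context, the name plausibly denotes a pre-assembled block of four TALE repeat modules specifying the bases C, G, G and A, with "II" marking its position in an ordered assembly. The 426 bp size is compatible with roughly four TALE repeats plus flanking sequence, but this interpretation is inferred from the name and context and is not stated in the record. On that reading, the plasmid would be one member of a library of multimer building blocks that are excised or amplified and joined in order to build custom TALE DNA-binding arrays, which are then fused to a nuclease domain in a separate expression vector. No feature table was provided, so the repeat composition and any flanking assembly sites cannot be confirmed here.
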