Addgene plasmid #43323: II-CGGA
Depositing lab: Chad Cowan & Kiran Musunuru. Depositing organization: Harvard University. Publication: A TALEN Genome-Editing System for Generating Human Stem Cell-Based Disease Models. Ding Q, Lee YK, Schaefer EA, Peters DT, Veres A, Kim K, Kuperwasser N, Motola DL, Meissner TB, Hendriks WT, Trevisan M, Gupta RM, Moisan A, Banks E, Friesen M, Schinzel RT, Xia F, Tang A, Xia Y, Figueroa E, Wann A, Ahfeldt T, Daheron L, Zhang F, Rubin LL, Peng LF, Chung RT, Musunuru K, Cowan CA. Cell Stem Cell. 2012 Dec 12. pii: S1934-5909(12)00645-5. doi: 10.1016/j.stem.2012.11.011. PubMed 23246482.
Backbone
  Vector backbone: pCRII-TOPO
  Backbone manufacturer: Invitrogen
  Backbone size w/o insert (bp): 3973
  Vector type: Bacterial Cloning
Growth in bacteria
  Bacterial resistance: Ampicillin and Kanamycin, 100 & 50 μg/mL
  Growth temperature: 37°C
  Growth strain: Top10
  Copy number: High Copy
Gene/Insert
  Gene/Insert name: II-CGGA
  Species: Synthetic
  Insert size (bp): 426
  Cloning method: TOPO Cloning
  Sequencing primers: 5′ T7; 3′ M13-rev
Terms and licenses: Academic/Nonprofit Terms; Industry Terms: Not Available to Industry
How to cite: II-CGGA was a gift from Chad Cowan & Kiran Musunuru (Addgene plasmid # 43323 ; http://n2t.net/addgene:43323 ; RRID:Addgene_43323)
